Addgene plasmid #87167: AtFLS2pro::GUS
Purpose: expression pattern of AtFLS2
Depositing lab: Silke Robatzek. Depositing organization: Sainsbury Laboratory, Norwich. Publication: Expression patterns of flagellin sensing 2 map to bacterial entry sites in plant shoots and roots. Beck M, Wyrsch I, Strutt J, Wimalasekera R, Webb A, Boller T, Robatzek S. J Exp Bot. 2014 Dec;65(22):6487-98. doi: 10.1093/jxb/eru366. Epub 2014 Sep 9. PubMed 25205577.
Backbone
  Vector backbone: pCAMBIA2300
  Selectable markers: kanamycin
Growth in bacteria
  Bacterial resistance: Kanamycin, 50 μg/mL
  Growth temperature: 37°C
  Growth strain: DH5alpha
  Copy number: Unknown
Gene/Insert
  Gene/Insert name: AT5G46330 promoter (alt name: FLAGELLIN-SENSITIVE 2)
  Species: A. thaliana (mustard weed)
  Promoter: AtFLS2
  Tag / fusion protein: GUS
  Cloning method: Restriction Enzyme; 5′ cloning site HindIII (unknown if destroyed); 3′ cloning site BamHI (unknown if destroyed)
  Sequencing primers: 5′ ttcatctttattttaaaatc
Terms and licenses: Academic/Nonprofit Terms; Industry Terms: Not Available to Industry
How to cite: AtFLS2pro::GUS was a gift from Silke Robatzek (Addgene plasmid # 87167 ; http://n2t.net/addgene:87167 ; RRID:Addgene_87167)
