[The description below was written by a language model from this plasmid's Addgene catalogue record and pLannotate feature annotations shown in this document.]
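Description:
AtFLS2pro::GUS is a plant binary vector built on pCAMBIA2300, designed for Agrobacterium-mediated T-DNA transfer and used as a transcriptional reporter for the Arabidopsis thaliana FLAGELLIN-SENSITIVE 2 gene (AT5G46330). The backbone carries two replication systems: a ColE1/pMB1-type origin with the pBR322 bom region for propagation in E. coli, and the pVS1 oriV together with the RepA replication and StaA stability proteins for maintenance in Agrobacterium. Bacterial selection is by kanamycin through an aphA-3-type aminoglycoside phosphotransferase gene located outside the T-DNA.

Between the nopaline-type left and right border repeats lie two functional units. Next to the left border is the plant selection cassette, in which a CaMV 35S promoter drives nptII (NeoR/KanR) and is terminated by the CaMV poly(A) signal, giving kanamycin resistance in transformed plants. The reporter unit consists of the AtFLS2 promoter fragment, cloned by restriction digestion between HindIII and BamHI in the polylinker, placed upstream of the E. coli uidA coding sequence for β-glucuronidase (GUS). The promoter itself is not annotated in the feature table, but presumably occupies the unannotated stretch of roughly one kilobase preceding uidA. Remnants of the lac promoter/operator and lacZα flank the insert, left over from the original cloning site. No plant terminator is annotated after uidA, which is followed only by the lacZα fragment and the right border.

In transgenic plants, histochemical GUS staining reports where and when the FLS2 promoter is active; the record gives the purpose as mapping the expression pattern of AtFLS2, the flagellin receptor, across shoot and root tissues.
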