Features (pLannotate 1.2.2; 20 found; start..end, strand, type, name):
   1026..2834    +  CDS            uidA: BGLR_ECOLI - Also known as gurA, gusA. Experimental evidence at protein level: Swiss-Prot protein existence level 1. From Escherichia coli (strain K12).
   2846..3000    +  CDS            lacZα (fragment): LacZα fragment of β-galactosidase; lacZ fragment
   3066..3090    +  misc_feature   RB T-DNA repeat: right border repeat from nopaline C58 T-DNA
   3430..3831    +  CDS            Y4CG_SINFN (fragment): Protein inferred from homology: Swiss-Prot protein existence level 3. From Sinorhizobium fredii (strain NBRC 101917 / NGR234).
   4391..5020    +  CDS            pVS1 StaA: stability protein from the Pseudomonas plasmid pVS1 (Heeb et al., 2000)
   5449..6522    +  CDS            pVS1 RepA: replication protein from the Pseudomonas plasmid pVS1 (Heeb et al., 2000)
   6588..6782    +  rep_origin     pVS1 oriV: origin of replication for the Pseudomonas plasmid pVS1 (Heeb et al., 2000)
   6985..7024    +  CDS            rop (fragment): Rop protein, which maintains plasmids at low copy number; rop
   7126..7266    +  misc_feature   bom: basis of mobility region from pBR322
   7452..8040    -  rep_origin     ori: high-copy-number ColE1/pMB1/pBR322/pUC origin of replication
   8127..8921    -  CDS            KanR: aminoglycoside phosphotransferase; aphA-3; confers resistance to kanamycin
   9346..9370    +  misc_feature   LB T-DNA repeat: left border repeat from nopaline C58 T-DNA
   9448..9622    -  polyA_signal   CaMV poly(A) signal: cauliflower mosaic virus polyadenylation signal
   9679..10471   -  CDS            NeoR/KanR (fragment): aminoglycoside phosphotransferase from Tn5; aph(3')-II (or nptII); confers resistance to neomycin, kanamycin, and G418 (Geneticin®)
  10545..10890   -  promoter       CaMV 35S promoter: strong constitutive promoter from cauliflower mosaic virus
  10547..10593   -  promoter       minimal CaMV 35S promoter: minimal 35S promoter from cauliflower mosaic virus
  10980..11068   +  CDS            lacI (fragment): lac repressor; lacI; The lac repressor binds to the lac operator to inhibit transcription in E. coli. This inhibition can be relieved by adding lactose or isopropyl-β-D-thiogalactopyranoside (IPTG).
  11081..11102   +  protein_bind   CAP binding site: CAP binding activates transcription in the presence of cAMP. E. coli catabolite activator protein
  11117..11147   +  promoter       lac promoter: promoter for the E. coli lac operon
  11151..11173   +  protein_bind   lac operator (fragment): The lac repressor binds to the lac operator to inhibit transcription in E. coli. This inhibition can be relieved by adding lactose or isopropyl-β-D-thiogalactopyranoside (IPTG). lac repressor encoded by lacI
>Addgene plasmid #87167 | AtFLS2pro::GUS | addgene full sequence | sequence record 178055 | Addgene NGS Result
CAGGAAACAGCTATGACATGATTACGAATTCGAAGTTGTGAATTGTGATCATAGGAGTAATATTTCTATC
TGAACAAAAATTGAATTTTGTTTTGCTTTTTGTTGAAAGATAAATAAAATGTTTGGCAGATTGTTTGTAC
AGAACACAACTTGTTGATAAAACAAATTCCATCAAGACAGCTAATGAGCTTTTGATAGTCAGAGCTTTGA
AGACGTGTTAATGAATTAAACTGATTAGACCTAAAACCAAATATTTAGAAAGAAAAAAATATGATAATTG
TTATGTTATTTAATCAATAGTCAAATACTATGTTGAGTACCAATCATTTCAGTTTCAACGATTGCTACTC
TTTTGACCAATAACAAAAAGGTTTTTATTTTTCATTTCTCAAACTCCATTTTTGTTTGCTTTTAGCATAA
AAACAGCTAGAATGTGAGTTTCATATGTATTATATACTATAAGAAATCATATAAATTAACGACTAGAACA
TATTGTTTTCATTCTAGTGGTATATCTGAGTTTGACTAGAACGTTTGGAGGCAGATTAAAGTGATTTCGC
CTTGTCAAAACTACTTTGTATATGTTATCAATCAATCGCTCAAAACTAAATCGGAAAAAAACTACATAAA
TAAGATATGGAAAATGATACTAACACAAACTAGTAAGTAAGTAGTCACTACATATTCTGGTCCCATGAAT
ATGGCTTACATAGTACATACATTGTGAGATTAAATGAATATGATATATAATACAAGCATATAAGCATGTG
CATGACTATGAAGTGGGAATACATTTAGTGCCTTTATATGCAACTTGACAGAATTACCAATTATGTGAAT
AGTGAAACTTATATTGCGTCTTGGCCTTTTCACATCCGTGACATGATCCCTCAAATCTATATCTTCTTGC
GGCATATGCTTATATATAAACATATGACTTCGTCTATAAATTTATATCCAGATAATTAATTCTCTCATAA
TATCTTCTCCACAATTTCAACTCTTCTAAAGTCTAAACCGGATCCATGTTACGTCCTGTAGAAACCCCAA
CCCGTGAAATCAAAAAACTCGACGGCCTGTGGGCATTCAGTCTGGATCGCGAAAACTGTGGAATTGATCA
GCGTTGGTGGGAAAGCGCGTTACAAGAAAGCCGGGCAATTGCTGTGCCAGGCAGTTTTAACGATCAGTTC
GCCGATGCAGATATTCGTAATTATGCGGGCAACGTCTGGTATCAGCGCGAAGTCTTTATACCGAAAGGTT
GGGCAGGCCAGCGTATCGTGCTGCGTTTCGATGCGGTCACTCATTACGGCAAAGTGTGGGTCAATAATCA
GGAAGTGATGGAGCATCAGGGCGGCTATACGCCATTTGAAGCCGATGTCACGCCGTATGTTATTGCCGGG
AAAAGTGTACGTATCACCGTTTGTGTGAACAACGAACTGAACTGGCAGACTATCCCGCCGGGAATGGTGA
TTACCGACGAAAACGGCAAGAAAAAGCAGTCTTACTTCCATGATTTCTTTAACTATGCCGGAATCCATCG
CAGCGTAATGCTCTACACCACGCCGAACACCTGGGTGGACGATATCACCGTGGTGACGCATGTCGCGCAA
GACTGTAACCACGCGTCTGTTGACTGGCAGGTGGTGGCCAATGGTGATGTCAGCGTTGAACTGCGTGATG
CGGATCAACAGGTGGTTGCAACTGGACAAGGCACTAGCGGGACTTTGCAAGTGGTGAATCCGCACCTCTG
GCAACCGGGTGAAGGTTATCTCTATGAACTGTGCGTCACAGCCAAAAGCCAGACAGAGTGTGATATCTAC
CCGCTTCGCGTCGGCATCCGGTCAGTGGCAGTGAAGGGCGAACAGTTCCTGATTAACCACAAACCGTTCT
ACTTTACTGGCTTTGGTCGTCATGAAGATGCGGACTTGCGTGGCAAAGGATTCGATAACGTGCTGATGGT
GCACGACCACGCATTAATGGACTGGATTGGGGCCAACTCCTACCGTACCTCGCATTACCCTTACGCTGAA
GAGATGCTCGACTGGGCAGATGAACATGGCATCGTGGTGATTGATGAAACTGCTGCTGTCGGCTTTAACC
TCTCTTTAGGCATTGGTTTCGAAGCGGGCAACAAGCCGAAAGAACTGTACAGCGAAGAGGCAGTCAACGG
GGAAACTCAGCAAGCGCACTTACAGGCGATTAAAGAGCTGATAGCGCGTGACAAAAACCACCCAAGCGTG
GTGATGTGGAGTATTGCCAACGAACCGGATACCCGTCCGCAAGGTGCACGGGAATATTTCGCGCCACTGG
CGGAAGCAACGCGTAAACTCGACCCGACGCGTCCGATCACCTGCGTCAATGTAATGTTCTGCGACGCTCA
CACCGATACCATCAGCGATCTCTTTGATGTGCTGTGCCTGAACCGTTATTACGGATGGTATGTCCAAAGC
GGCGATTTGGAAACGGCAGAGAAGGTACTGGAAAAAGAACTTCTGGCCTGGCAGGAGAAACTGCATCAGC
CGATTATCATCACCGAATACGGCGTGGATACGTTAGCCGGGCTGCACTCAATGTACACCGACATGTGGAG
TGAAGAGTATCAGTGTGCATGGCTGGATATGTATCACCGCGTCTTTGATCGCGTCAGCGCCGTCGTCGGT
GAACAGGTATGGAATTTCGCCGATTTTGCGACCTCGCAAGGCATATTGCGCGTTGGCGGTAACAAGAAAG
GGATCTTCACTCGCGACCGCAAACCGAAGTCGGCGGCTTTTCTGCTGCAAAAACGCTGGACTGGCATGAA
CTTCGGTGAAAAACCGCAGCAGGGAGGCAAACAATGAAAGCTTGGCACTGGCCGTCGTTTTACAACGTCG
TGACTGGGAAAACCCTGGCGTTACCCAACTTAATCGCCTTGCAGCACATCCCCCTTTCGCCAGCTGGCGT
AATAGCGAAGAGGCCCGCACCGATCGCCCTTCCCAACAGTTGCGCAGCCTGAATGGCGAATGCTAGAGCA
GCTTGAGCTTGGATCAGATTGTCGTTTCCCGCCTTCAGTTTAAACTATCAGTGTTTGACAGGATATATTG
GCGGGTAAACCTAAGAGAAAAGAGCGTTTATTAGAATAATCGGATATTTAAAAGGGCGTGAAAAGGTTTA
TCCGTTCGTCCATTTGTATGTGCATGCCAACCACAGGGTTCCCCTCGGGATCAAAGTACTTTGATCCAAC
CCCTCCGCTGCTATAGTGCAGTCGGCTTCTGACGTTCAGTGCAGCCGTCTTCTGAAAACGACATGTCGCA
CAAGTCCTAAGTTACGCGACAGGCTGCCGCCCTGCCCTTTTCCTGGCGTTTTCTTGTCGCGTGTTTTAGT
CGCATAAAGTAGAATACTTGCGACTAGAACCGGAGACATTACGCCATGAACAAGAGCGCCGCCGCTGGCC
TGCTGGGCTATGCCCGCGTCAGCACCGACGACCAGGACTTGACCAACCAACGGGCCGAACTGCACGCGGC
CGGCTGCACCAAGCTGTTTTCCGAGAAGATCACCGGCACCAGGCGCGACCGCCCGGAGCTGGCCAGGATG
CTTGACCACCTACGCCCTGGCGACGTTGTGACAGTGACCAGGCTAGACCGCCTGGCCCGCAGCACCCGCG
ACCTACTGGACATTGCCGAGCGCATCCAGGAGGCCGGCGCGGGCCTGCGTAGCCTGGCAGAGCCGTGGGC
CGACACCACCACGCCGGCCGGCCGCATGGTGTTGACCGTGTTCGCCGGCATTGCCGAGTTCGAGCGTTCC
CTAATCATCGACCGCACCCGGAGCGGGCGCGAGGCCGCCAAGGCCCGAGGCGTGAAGTTTGGCCCCCGCC
CTACCCTCACCCCGGCACAGATCGCGCACGCCCGCGAGCTGATCGACCAGGAAGGCCGCACCGTGAAAGA
GGCGGCTGCACTGCTTGGCGTGCATCGCTCGACCCTGTACCGCGCACTTGAGCGCAGCGAGGAAGTGACG
CCCACCGAGGCCAGGCGGCGCGGTGCCTTCCGTGAGGACGCATTGACCGAGGCCGACGCCCTGGCGGCCG
CCGAGAATGAACGCCAAGAGGAACAAGCATGAAACCGCACCAGGACGGCCAGGACGAACCGTTTTTCATT
ACCGAAGAGATCGAGGCGGAGATGATCGCGGCCGGGTACGTGTTCGAGCCGCCCGCGCACGTCTCAACCG
TGCGGCTGCATGAAATCCTGGCCGGTTTGTCTGATGCCAAGCTGGCGGCCTGGCCGGCCAGCTTGGCCGC
TGAAGAAACCGAGCGCCGCCGTCTAAAAAGGTGATGTGTATTTGAGTAAAACAGCTTGCGTCATGCGGTC
GCTGCGTATATGATGCGATGAGTAAATAAACAAATACGCAAGGGGAACGCATGAAGGTTATCGCTGTACT
TAACCAGAAAGGCGGGTCAGGCAAGACGACCATCGCAACCCATCTAGCCCGCGCCCTGCAACTCGCCGGG
GCCGATGTTCTGTTAGTCGATTCCGATCCCCAGGGCAGTGCCCGCGATTGGGCGGCCGTGCGGGAAGATC
AACCGCTAACCGTTGTCGGCATCGACCGCCCGACGATTGACCGCGACGTGAAGGCCATCGGCCGGCGCGA
CTTCGTAGTGATCGACGGAGCGCCCCAGGCGGCGGACTTGGCTGTGTCCGCGATCAAGGCAGCCGACTTC
GTGCTGATTCCGGTGCAGCCAAGCCCTTACGACATATGGGCCACCGCCGACCTGGTGGAGCTGGTTAAGC
AGCGCATTGAGGTCACGGATGGAAGGCTACAAGCGGCCTTTGTCGTGTCGCGGGCGATCAAAGGCACGCG
CATCGGCGGTGAGGTTGCCGAGGCGCTGGCCGGGTACGAGCTGCCCATTCTTGAGTCCCGTATCACGCAG
CGCGTGAGCTACCCAGGCACTGCCGCCGCCGGCACAACCGTTCTTGAATCAGAACCCGAGGGCGACGCTG
CCCGCGAGGTCCAGGCGCTGGCCGCTGAAATTAAATCAAAACTCATTTGAGTTAATGAGGTAAAGAGAAA
ATGAGCAAAAGCACAAACACGCTAAGTGCCGGCCGTCCGAGCGCACGCAGCAGCAAGGCTGCAACGTTGG
CCAGCCTGGCAGACACGCCAGCCATGAAGCGGGTCAACTTTCAGTTGCCGGCGGAGGATCACACCAAGCT
GAAGATGTACGCGGTACGCCAAGGCAAGACCATTACCGAGCTGCTATCTGAATACATCGCGCAGCTACCA
GAGTAAATGAGCAAATGAATAAATGAGTAGATGAATTTTAGCGGCTAAAGGAGGCGGCATGGAAAATCAA
GAACAACCAGGCACCGACGCCGTGGAATGCCCCATGTGTGGAGGAACGGGCGGTTGGCCAGGCGTAAGCG
GCTGGGTTGCCTGCCGGCCCTGCAATGGCACTGGAACCCCCAAGCCCGAGGAATCGGCGTGAGCGGTCGC
AAACCATCCGGCCCGGTACAAATCGGCGCGGCGCTGGGTGATGACCTGGTGGAGAAGTTGAAGGCCGCGC
AGGCCGCCCAGCGGCAACGCATCGAGGCAGAAGCACGCCCCGGTGAATCGTGGCAAGCGGCCGCTGATCG
AATCCGCAAAGAATCCCGGCAACCGCCGGCAGCCGGTGCGCCGTCGATTAGGAAGCCGCCCAAGGGCGAC
GAGCAACCAGATTTTTTCGTTCCGATGCTCTATGACGTGGGCACCCGCGATAGTCGCAGCATCATGGACG
TGGCCGTTTTCCGTCTGTCGAAGCGTGACCGACGAGCTGGCGAGGTGATCCGCTACGAGCTTCCAGACGG
GCACGTAGAGGTTTCCGCAGGGCCGGCCGGCATGGCCAGTGTGTGGGATTACGACCTGGTACTGATGGCG
GTTTCCCATCTAACCGAATCCATGAACCGATACCGGGAAGGGAAGGGAGACAAGCCCGGCCGCGTGTTCC
GTCCACACGTTGCGGACGTACTCAAGTTCTGCCGGCGAGCCGATGGCGGAAAGCAGAAAGACGACCTGGT
AGAAACCTGCATTCGGTTAAACACCACGCACGTTGCCATGCAGCGTACGAAGAAGGCCAAGAACGGCCGC
CTGGTGACGGTATCCGAGGGTGAAGCCTTGATTAGCCGCTACAAGATCGTAAAGAGCGAAACCGGGCGGC
CGGAGTACATCGAGATCGAGCTAGCTGATTGGATGTACCGCGAGATCACAGAAGGCAAGAACCCGGACGT
GCTGACGGTTCACCCCGATTACTTTTTGATCGATCCCGGCATCGGCCGTTTTCTCTACCGCCTGGCACGC
CGCGCCGCAGGCAAGGCAGAAGCCAGATGGTTGTTCAAGACGATCTACGAACGCAGTGGCAGCGCCGGAG
AGTTCAAGAAGTTCTGTTTCACCGTGCGCAAGCTGATCGGGTCAAATGACCTGCCGGAGTACGATTTGAA
GGAGGAGGCGGGGCAGGCTGGCCCGATCCTAGTCATGCGCTACCGCAACCTGATCGAGGGCGAAGCATCC
GCCGGTTCCTAATGTACGGAGCAGATGCTAGGGCAAATTGCCCTAGCAGGGGAAAAAGGTCGAAAAGGTC
TCTTTCCTGTGGATAGCACGTACATTGGGAACCCAAAGCCGTACATTGGGAACCGGAACCCGTACATTGG
GAACCCAAAGCCGTACATTGGGAACCGGTCACACATGTAAGTGACTGATATAAAAGAGAAAAAAGGCGAT
TTTTCCGCCTAAAACTCTTTAAAACTTATTAAAACTCTTAAAACCCGCCTGGCCTGTGCATAACTGTCTG
GCCAGCGCACAGCCGAAGAGCTGCAAAAAGCGCCTACCCTTCGGTCGCTGCGCTCCCTACGCCCCGCCGC
TTCGCGTCGGCCTATCGCGGCCGCTGGCCGCTCAAAAATGGCTGGCCTACGGCCAGGCAATCTACCAGGG
CGCGGACAAGCCGCGCCGTCGCCACTCGACCGCCGGCGCCCACATCAAGGCACCCTGCCTCGCGCGTTTC
GGTGATGACGGTGAAAACCTCTGACACATGCAGCTCCCGGAGACGGTCACAGCTTGTCTGTAAGCGGATG
CCGGGAGCAGACAAGCCCGTCAGGGCGCGTCAGCGGGTGTTGGCGGGTGTCGGGGCGCAGCCATGACCCA
GTCACGTAGCGATAGCGGAGTGTATACTGGCTTAACTATGCGGCATCAGAGCAGATTGTACTGAGAGTGC
ACCATATGCGGTGTGAAATACCGCACAGATGCGTAAGGAGAAAATACCGCATCAGGCGCTCTTCCGCTTC
CTCGCTCACTGACTCGCTGCGCTCGGTCGTTCGGCTGCGGCGAGCGGTATCAGCTCACTCAAAGGCGGTA
ATACGGTTATCCACAGAATCAGGGGATAACGCAGGAAAGAACATGTGAGCAAAAGGCCAGCAAAAGGCCA
GGAACCGTAAAAAGGCCGCGTTGCTGGCGTTTTTCCATAGGCTCCGCCCCCCTGACGAGCATCACAAAAA
TCGACGCTCAAGTCAGAGGTGGCGAAACCCGACAGGACTATAAAGATACCAGGCGTTTCCCCCTGGAAGC
TCCCTCGTGCGCTCTCCTGTTCCGACCCTGCCGCTTACCGGATACCTGTCCGCCTTTCTCCCTTCGGGAA
GCGTGGCGCTTTCTCATAGCTCACGCTGTAGGTATCTCAGTTCGGTGTAGGTCGTTCGCTCCAAGCTGGG
CTGTGTGCACGAACCCCCCGTTCAGCCCGACCGCTGCGCCTTATCCGGTAACTATCGTCTTGAGTCCAAC
CCGGTAAGACACGACTTATCGCCACTGGCAGCAGCCACTGGTAACAGGATTAGCAGAGCGAGGTATGTAG
GCGGTGCTACAGAGTTCTTGAAGTGGTGGCCTAACTACGGCTACACTAGAAGGACAGTATTTGGTATCTG
CGCTCTGCTGAAGCCAGTTACCTTCGGAAAAAGAGTTGGTAGCTCTTGATCCGGCAAACAAACCACCGCT
GGTAGCGGTGGTTTTTTTGTTTGCAAGCAGCAGATTACGCGCAGAAAAAAAGGATCTCAAGAAGATCCTT
TGATCTTTTCTACGGGGTCTGACGCTCAGTGGAACGAAAACTCACGTTAAGGGATTTTGGTCATGCATTC
TAGGTACTAAAACAATTCATCCAGTAAAATATAATATTTTATTTTCTCCCAATCAGGCTTGATCCCCAGT
AAGTCAAAAAATAGCTCGACATACTGTTCTTCCCCGATATCCTCCCTGATCGACCGGACGCAGAAGGCAA
TGTCATACCACTTGTCCGCCCTGCCGCTTCTCCCAAGATCAATAAAGCCACTTACTTTGCCATCTTTCAC
AAAGATGTTGCTGTCTCCCAGGTCGCCGTGGGAAAAGACAAGTTCCTCTTCGGGCTTTTCCGTCTTTAAA
AAATCATACAGCTCGCGCGGATCTTTAAATGGAGTGTCTTCTTCCCAGTTTTCGCAATCCACATCGGCCA
GATCGTTATTCAGTAAGTAATCCAATTCGGCTAAGCGGCTGTCTAAGCTATTCGTATAGGGACAATCCGA
TATGTCGATGGAGTGAAAGAGCCTGATGCACTCCGCATACAGCTCGATAATCTTTTCAGGGCTTTGTTCA
TCTTCATACTCTTCCGAGCAAAGGACGCCATCGGCCTCACTCATGAGCAGATTGCTCCAGCCATCATGCC
GTTCAAAGTGCAGGACCTTTGGAACAGGCAGCTTTCCTTCCAGCCATAGCATCATGTCCTTTTCCCGTTC
CACATCATAGGTGGTCCCTTTATACCGGCTGTCCGTCATTTTTAAATATAGGTTTTCATTTTCTCCCACC
AGCTTATATACCTTAGCAGGAGACATTCCTTCCGTATCTTTTACGCAGCGGTATTTTTCGATCAGTTTTT
TCAATTCCGGTGATATTCTCATTTTAGCCATTTATTATTTCCTTCCTCTTTTCTACAGTATTTAAAGATA
CCCCAAGAAGCTAATTATAACAAGACGAACTCCAATTCACTGTTCCTTGCATTCTAAAACCTTAAATACC
AGAAAACAGCTTTTTCAAAGTTGTTTTCAAAGTTGGCGTATAACATAGTATCGACGGAGCCGATTTTGAA
ACCGCGGTGATCACAGGCAGCAACGCTCTGTCATCGTTACAATCAACATGCTACCCTCCGCGAGATCATC
CGTGTTTCAAACCCGGCAGCTTAGTTGCCGTTCTTCCGAATAGCATCGGTAACATGAGCAAAGTCTGCCG
CCTTACAACGGCTCTCCCGCTGACGCCGTCCCGGACTGATGGGCTGCCTGTATCGAGTGGTGATTTTGTG
CCGAGCTGCCGGTCGGGGAGCTGTTGGCTGGCTGGTGGCAGGATATATTGTGGTGTAAACAAATTGACGC
TTAGACAACTTAATAACACATTGCGGACGTTTTTAATGTACTGAATTAACGCCGAATTAATTCGGGGGAT
CTGGATTTTAGTACTGGATTTTGGTTTTAGGAATTAGAAATTTTATTGATAGAAGTATTTTACAAATACA
AATACATACTAAGGGTTTCTTATATGCTCAACACATGAGCGAAACCCTATAGGAACCCTAATTCCCTTAT
CTGGGAACTACTCACACATTATTATGGAGAAACTCGAGCTTGTCGATCGACTCTAGCTAGAGGATCGATC
CGAACCCCAGAGTCCCGCTCAGAAGAACTCGTCAAGAAGGCGATAGAAGGCGATGCGCTGCGAATCGGGA
GCGGCGATACCGTAAAGCACGAGGAAGCGGTCAGCCCATTCGCCGCCAAGCTCTTCAGCAATATCACGGG
TAGCCAACGCTATGTCCTGATAGCGGTCCGCCACACCCAGCCGGCCACAGTCGATGAATCCAGAAAAGCG
GCCATTTTCCACCATGATATTCGGCAAGCAGGCATCGCCATGTGTCACGACGAGATCCTCGCCGTCGGGC
ATGCGCGCCTTGAGCCTGGCGAACAGTTCGGCTGGCGCGAGCCCCTGATGCTCTTCGTCCAGATCATCCT
GATCGACAAGACCGGCTTCCATCCGAGTACGTGCTCGCTCGATGCGATGTTTCGCTTGGTGGTCGAATGG
GCAGGTAGCCGGATCAAGCGTATGCAGCCGCCGCATTGCATCAGCCATGATGGATACTTTCTCGGCAGGA
GCAAGGTGAGATGACAGGAGATCCTGCCCCGGCACTTCGCCCAATAGCAGCCAGTCCCTTCCCGCTTCAG
TGACAACGTCGAGCACAGCTGCGCAAGGAACGCCCGTCGTGGCCAGCCACGATAGCCGCGCTGCCTCGTC
CTGGAGTTCATTCAGGGCACCGGACAGGTCGGTCTTGACAAAAAGAACCGGGCGCCCCTGCGCTGACAGC
CGAAACACGGCGGCATCAGAGCAGCCGATTGTCTGTTGTGCCCAGTCATAGCCGAATAGCCTCTCCACCC
AAGCGGCCGGAGAACCTGCGTGCAATCCATCTTGTTCAATCCCCATGGTCGATCGACAGATCTGCGAAAG
CTCGAGAGAGATAGATTTGTAGAGAGAGACTGGTGATTTCAGCGTGTCCTCTCCAAATGAAATGAACTTC
CTTATATAGAGGAAGGGTCTTGCGAAGGATAGTGGGATTGTGCGTCATCCCTTACGTCAGTGGAGATATC
ACATCAATCCACTTGCTTTGAAGACGTGGTTGGAACGTCTTCTTTTTCCACGATGCTCCTCGTGGGTGGG
GGTCCATCTTTGGGACCACTGTCGGCAGAGGCATCTTGAACGATAGCCTTTCCTTTATCGCAATGATGGC
ATTTGTAGGTGCCACCTTCCTTTTCTACTGTCCTTTTGATGAAGTGACAGATAGCTGGGCAATGGAATCC
GAGGAGGTTTCCCGATATTACCCTTTGTTGAAAAGTCTCAATAGCCCTTTGGTCTTCTGAGACTGTATCT
TTGATATTCTTGGAGTAGACGAGAGTGTCGTGCTCCACCATGTTGGCAAGCTGCTCTAGCCAATACGCAA
ACCGCCTCTCCCCGCGCGTTGGCCGATTCATTAATGCAGCTGGCACGACAGGTTTCCCGACTGGAAAGCG
GGCAGTGAGCGCAACGCAATTAATGTGAGTTAGCTCACTCATTAGGCACCCCAGGCTTTACACTTTATGC
TTCCGGCTCGTATGTTGTGTGGAATTGTGAGCGGATAACAATTTCACA
